LOCUS       Exported 8815 bp ds-DNA circular SYN 12-MAY-2021
DEFINITION  Tet inducible scrambled shRNA..
ACCESSION   .
VERSION     .
KEYWORDS    Tet-pLKO-puro-Scrambled
SOURCE      synthetic DNA construct
  ORGANISM  synthetic DNA construct
REFERENCE   1 (bases 1 to 8815)
  AUTHORS   Rudin CM, Durinck S, Stawiski EW, Poirier JT, Modrusan Z, Shames DS,
            Bergbower EA, Guan Y, Shin J, Guillory J, Rivers CS, Foo CK, Bhatt
            D, Stinson J, Gnad F, Haverty PM, Gentleman R, Chaudhuri S,
            Janakiraman V, Jaiswal BS, Parikh C, Yuan W, Zhang Z, Koeppen H, Wu
            TD, Stern HM, Yauch RL, Huffman KE, Paskulin DD, Illei PB,
            Varella-Garcia M, Gazdar AF, de Sauvage FJ, Bourgon R, Minna JD,
            Brock MV, Seshagiri S
  TITLE     Comprehensive genomic analysis identifies SOX2 as a frequently
            amplified gene in small-cell lung cancer.
  JOURNAL   Nat Genet. 2012 Oct;44(10):1111-6. doi: 10.1038/ng.2405. Epub 2012
            Sep 2.
  PUBMED    22941189
REFERENCE   2 (bases 1 to 8815)
  AUTHORS   .
  TITLE     Direct Submission
  JOURNAL   Exported May 12, 2021 from SnapGene Server 1.1.58
            http://www.snapgene.com
FEATURES             Location/Qualifiers
     source          1..8815
                     /organism="synthetic DNA construct"
                     /mol_type="other DNA"
     primer_bind     258..278
                     /label=Puro-F
                     /note="Puromycin resistance gene, forward primer"
     LTR             489..722
                     /label=3' LTR (Delta-U3)
                     /note="self-inactivating 3' long terminal repeat (LTR) from
                     HIV-1"
     polyA_signal    794..915
                     /label=SV40 poly(A) signal
                     /note="SV40 polyadenylation signal"
     primer_bind     complement(831..850)
                     /label=SV40pA-R
                     /note="SV40 polyA, reverse primer"
     primer_bind     885..904
                     /label=EBV-rev
                     /note="SV40 polyA terminator, reverse primer"
     rep_origin      955..1090
                     /label=SV40 ori
                     /note="SV40 origin of replication"
     primer_bind     1017..1036
                     /label=SV40pro-F
                     /note="SV40 promoter/origin, forward primer"
     promoter        complement(1111..1129)
                     /label=T7 promoter
                     /note="promoter for bacteriophage T7 RNA polymerase"
     primer_bind     complement(1139..1156)
                     /label=M13 Forward
                     /note="In lacZ gene. Also called M13-F20 or M13 (-21)
                     Forward"
     primer_bind     complement(1139..1155)
                     /label=M13 fwd
                     /note="common sequencing primer, one of multiple similar
                     variants"
     primer_bind     complement(1148..1170)
                     /label=M13/pUC Forward
                     /note="In lacZ gene"
     rep_origin      1297..1752
                     /direction=RIGHT
                     /label=f1 ori
                     /note="f1 bacteriophage origin of replication; arrow
                     indicates direction of (+) strand synthesis"
     primer_bind     complement(1384..1403)
                     /label=F1ori-R
                     /note="F1 origin, reverse primer"
     primer_bind     1594..1615
                     /label=F1ori-F
                     /note="F1 origin, forward primer"
     promoter        1778..1882
                     /gene="bla"
                     /label=AmpR promoter
     CDS             1883..2743
                     /codon_start=1
                     /gene="bla"
                     /product="beta-lactamase"
                     /label=AmpR
                     /note="confers resistance to ampicillin, carbenicillin, and
                     related antibiotics"
                     /translation="MSIQHFRVALIPFFAAFCLPVFAHPETLVKVKDAEDQLGARVGYI
                     ELDLNSGKILESFRPEERFPMMSTFKVLLCGAVLSRIDAGQEQLGRRIHYSQNDLVEYS
                     PVTEKHLTDGMTVRELCSAAITMSDNTAANLLLTTIGGPKELTAFLHNMGDHVTRLDRW
                     EPELNEAIPNDERDTTMPVAMATTLRKLLTGELLTLASRQQLIDWMEADKVAGPLLRSA
                     LPAGWFIADKSGAGERGSRGIIAALGPDGKPSRIVVIYTTGSQATMDERNRQIAEIGAS
                     LIKHW"
     primer_bind     complement(2101..2120)
                     /label=Amp-R
                     /note="Ampicillin resistance gene, reverse primer"
     rep_origin      2914..3502
                     /direction=RIGHT
                     /label=ori
                     /note="high-copy-number ColE1/pMB1/pBR322/pUC origin of
                     replication"
     primer_bind     3403..3422
                     /label=pBR322ori-F
                     /note="pBR322 origin, forward primer"
     primer_bind     3656..3673
                     /label=L4440
                     /note="L4440 vector, forward primer"
     protein_bind    3790..3811
                     /label=CAP binding site
                     /bound_moiety="E. coli catabolite activator protein"
                     /note="CAP binding activates transcription in the presence
                     of cAMP."
     promoter        3826..3856
                     /label=lac promoter
                     /note="promoter for the E. coli lac operon"
     protein_bind    3864..3880
                     /label=lac operator
                     /bound_moiety="lac repressor encoded by lacI"
                     /note="The lac repressor binds to the lac operator to
                     inhibit transcription in E. coli. This inhibition can be
                     relieved by adding lactose or
                     isopropyl-beta-D-thiogalactopyranoside (IPTG)."
     primer_bind     3869..3891
                     /label=M13/pUC Reverse
                     /note="In lacZ gene"
     primer_bind     3888..3904
                     /label=M13 rev
                     /note="common sequencing primer, one of multiple similar
                     variants"
     primer_bind     3888..3904
                     /label=M13 Reverse
                     /note="In lacZ gene. Also called M13-rev"
     primer_bind     3923..3943
                     /label=T3
                     /note="T3 promoter, forward primer"
     promoter        3925..3943
                     /label=T3 promoter
                     /note="promoter for bacteriophage T3 RNA polymerase"
     promoter        3971..4197
                     /label=RSV promoter
                     /note="Rous sarcoma virus enhancer/promoter"
     LTR             4198..4378
                     /label=5' LTR (truncated)
                     /note="truncated 5' long terminal repeat (LTR) from HIV-1"
     misc_feature    4425..4550
                     /label=HIV-1 Psi
                     /note="packaging signal of human immunodeficiency virus
                     type 1"
     misc_feature    5043..5276
                     /label=RRE
                     /note="The Rev response element (RRE) of HIV-1 allows for
                     Rev-dependent mRNA export from the nucleus to the
                     cytoplasm."
     CDS             5461..5505
                     /codon_start=1
                     /product="antigenic peptide corresponding to amino acids
                     655 to 669 of the HIV envelope protein gp41 (Lutje Hulsik
                     et al., 2013)"
                     /label=gp41 peptide
                     /note="recognized by the 2H10 single-chain llama nanobody"
                     /translation="KNEQELLELDKWASL"
     promoter        5794..5888
                     /label=H1-2O2 promoter
                     /note="doxycycline-inducible variant of the human H1 RNA
                     promoter (Henriksen et al., 2007)"
     primer_bind     5805..5824
                     /label=H1
                     /note="Human H1 promoter, forward primer"
     protein_bind    5842..5860
                     /gene="tetO"
                     /label=tet operator
                     /bound_moiety="tetracycline repressor TetR"
                     /note="bacterial operator O2 for the tetR and tetA genes"
     protein_bind    5870..5888
                     /gene="tetO"
                     /label=tet operator
                     /bound_moiety="tetracycline repressor TetR"
                     /note="bacterial operator O2 for the tetR and tetA genes"
     misc_feature    5988..6105
                     /label=cPPT/CTS
                     /note="central polypurine tract and central termination
                     sequence of HIV-1"
     promoter        6154..6664
                     /label=hPGK promoter
                     /note="human phosphoglycerate kinase 1 promoter"
     primer_bind     6583..6601
                     /label=hPGK-F
                     /note="Human PGK promoter, forward primer"
     intron          6673..7245
                     /label=-beta-globin intron
                     /note="intron from rabbit beta-globin gene"
     primer_bind     7253..7272
                     /label=pCAG-F
                     /note="Rabbit beta-globin intron, for pCAG plasmids,
                     forward primer"
     promoter        7300..7318
                     /label=T7 promoter
                     /note="promoter for bacteriophage T7 RNA polymerase"
     CDS             7329..7946
                     /codon_start=1
                     /gene="tetR from transposon Tn10"
                     /product="tetracycline repressor TetR"
                     /label=TetR
                     /note="TetR binds to the tetracycline operator tetO to
                     inhibit transcription. This inhibition can be relieved by
                     adding tetracycline or doxycycline."
                     /translation="MSRLDKSKVINSALELLNEVGIEGLTTRKLAQKLGVEQPTLYWHV
                     KNKRALLDALAIEMLDRHHTHFCPLEGESWQDFLRNNAKSFRCALLSHRDGAKVHLGTR
                     PTEKQYETLENQLAFLCQQGFSLENALYALSAVGHFTLGCVLEDQEHQVAKEERETPTT
                     DSMPPLLRQAIELFDHQGAEPAFLFGLELIICGLEKQLKCESG"
     primer_bind     complement(7402..7421)
                     /label=Tet-R
                     /note="Tetracycline resistance gene, reverse primer"
     misc_feature    7984..8557
                     /label=IRES
                     /note="internal ribosome entry site (IRES) of the
                     encephalomyocarditis virus (EMCV)"
     primer_bind     complement(8151..8168)
                     /label=IRES reverse
                     /note="IRES internal ribosome entry site, reverse primer.
                     Also called pCDH-rev"
     primer_bind     8378..8397
                     /label=IRES-F
                     /note="IRES internal ribosome entry site, forward primer"
     CDS             8577..361
                     /codon_start=1
                     /gene="pac from Streptomyces alboniger"
                     /product="puromycin N-acetyltransferase"
                     /label=PuroR
                     /note="confers resistance to puromycin"
                     /translation="MTEYKPTVRLATRDDVPRAVRTLAAAFADYPATRHTVDPDRHIER
                     VTELQELFLTRVGLDIGKVWVADDGAAVAVWTTPESVEAGAVFAEIGPRMAELSGSRLA
                     AQQQMEGLLAPHRPKEPAWFLATVGVSPDHQGKGLGSAVVLPGVEAAERAGVPAFLETS
                     APRNLPFYERLGFTVTADVEVPEGPRTWCMTRKPGA"
     primer_bind     complement(8577..8596)
                     /label=Puro-R
                     /note="Puromycin resistance gene, reverse primer. Also
                     called puro-variant-R"
ORIGIN
        1 gagcgtcgaa gcgggggcgg tgttcgccga gatcggcccg cgcatggccg agttgagcgg
       61 ttcccggctg gccgcgcagc aacagatgga aggcctcctg gcgccgcacc ggcccaagga
      121 gcccgcgtgg ttcctggcca ccgtcggcgt ctcgcccgac caccagggca agggtctggg
      181 cagcgccgtc gtgctccccg gagtggaggc ggccgagcgc gccggggtgc ccgccttcct
      241 ggagacctcc gcgccccgca acctcccctt ctacgagcgg ctcggcttca ccgtcaccgc
      301 cgacgtcgag gtgcccgaag gaccgcgcac ctggtgcatg acccgcaagc ccggtgcctg
      361 acgcccgccc cacgacccgc agcgcccgac cgaaaggagc gcacgacccc atgcatcggt
      421 acctttaaga ccaatgactt acaaggcagc tgtagatctt agccactttt taaaagaaaa
      481 ggggggactg gaagggctaa ttcactccca acgaagacaa gatctgcttt ttgcttgtac
      541 tgggtctctc tggttagacc agatctgagc ctgggagctc tctggctaac tagggaaccc
      601 actgcttaag cctcaataaa gcttgccttg agtgcttcaa gtagtgtgtg cccgtctgtt
      661 gtgtgactct ggtaactaga gatccctcag acccttttag tcagtgtgga aaatctctag
      721 cagtagtagt tcatgtcatc ttattattca gtatttataa cttgcaaaga aatgaatatc
      781 agagagtgag aggaacttgt ttattgcagc ttataatggt tacaaataaa gcaatagcat
      841 cacaaatttc acaaataaag catttttttc actgcattct agttgtggtt tgtccaaact
      901 catcaatgta tcttatcatg tctggctcta gctatcccgc ccctaactcc gcccatcccg
      961 cccctaactc cgcccagttc cgcccattct ccgccccatg gctgactaat tttttttatt
     1021 tatgcagagg ccgaggccgc ctcggcctct gagctattcc agaagtagtg aggaggcttt
     1081 tttggaggcc tagggacgta cccaattcgc cctatagtga gtcgtattac gcgcgctcac
     1141 tggccgtcgt tttacaacgt cgtgactggg aaaaccctgg cgttacccaa cttaatcgcc
     1201 ttgcagcaca tccccctttc gccagctggc gtaatagcga agaggcccgc accgatcgcc
     1261 cttcccaaca gttgcgcagc ctgaatggcg aatgggnnnn nnnnnnnnnn nnnnnnnnnn
     1321 nnnnnnnnnn nnnnnnnnnn nnnnnnnnnn nnnnnnnnnn nnnnnnnnnn nnnnnnnnnn
     1381 nnnnnnnnnn nnnnnnnnnn nnnnnnnnnn nnnnnnnnnn cnnnnnnnnn nnnnnnnnnn
     1441 nnnnnnnnnn nnnnnnnnnn nnnnnnnnnn nnnnnnnnnn nnnnnnnnnn nnnnnnnnnn
     1501 nnnnnnnnnn nnannnnnnn nnnnnnnnnn nnnnnnnnnn nnnnnnnnnn nnnnnnnnnn
     1561 nncctttgac gttggagtcc acgttcttta atagtggact cttgttccaa actggaacaa
     1621 cactcaaccc tatctcggtc tattcttttg atttataagg gattttgccg atttcggcct
     1681 attggttaaa aaatgagctg atttaacaaa aatttaacgc gaattttaac aaaatattaa
     1741 cgcttacaat ttaggtggca cttttcgggg aaatgtgcgc ggaaccccta tttgtttatt
     1801 tttctaaata cattcaaata tgtatccgct catgagacaa taaccctgat aaatgcttca
     1861 ataatattga aaaaggaaga gtatgagtat tcaacatttc cgtgtcgccc ttattccctt
     1921 ttttgcggca ttttgccttc ctgtttttgc tcacccagaa acgctggtga aagtaaaaga
     1981 tgctgaagat cagttgggtg cacgagtggg ttacatcgaa ctggatctca acagcggtaa
     2041 gatccttgag agttttcgcc ccgaagaacg ttttccaatg atgagcactt ttaaagttct
     2101 gctatgtggc gcggtattat cccgtattga cgccgggcaa gagcaactcg gtcgccgcat
     2161 acactattct cagaatgact tggttgagta ctcaccagtc acagaaaagc atcttacgga
     2221 tggcatgaca gtaagagaat tatgcagtgc tgccataacc atgagtgata acactgcggc
     2281 caacttactt ctgacaacga tcggaggacc gaaggagcta accgcttttt tgcacaacat
     2341 gggggatcat gtaactcgcc ttgatcgttg ggaaccggag ctgaatgaag ccataccaaa
     2401 cgacgagcgt gacaccacga tgcctgtagc aatggcaaca acgttgcgca aactattaac
     2461 tggcgaacta cttactctag cttcccggca acaattaata gactggatgg aggcggataa
     2521 agttgcagga ccacttctgc gctcggccct tccggctggc tggtttattg ctgataaatc
     2581 tggagccggt gagcgtgggt ctcgcggtat cattgcagca ctggggccag atggtaagcc
     2641 ctcccgtatc gtagttatct acacgacggg gagtcaggca actatggatg aacgaaatag
     2701 acagatcgct gagataggtg cctcactgat taagcattgg taactgtcag accaagttta
     2761 ctcatatata ctttagattg atttaaaact tcatttttaa tttaaaagga tctaggtgaa
     2821 gatccttttt gataatctca tgaccaaaat cccttaacgt gagttttcgt tccactgagc
     2881 gtcagacccc gtagaaaaga tcaaaggatc ttcttgagat cctttttttc tgcgcgtaat
     2941 ctgctgcttg caaacaaaaa aaccaccgct accagcggtg gtttgtttgc cggatcaaga
     3001 gctaccaact ctttttccga aggtaactgg cttcagcaga gcgcagatac caaatactgt
     3061 tcttctagtg tagccgtagt taggccacca cttcaagaac tctgtagcac cgcctacata
     3121 cctcgctctg ctaatcctgt taccagtggc tgctgccagt ggcgataagt cgtgtcttac
     3181 cgggttggac tcaagacgat agttaccgga taaggcgcag cggtcgggct gaacgggggg
     3241 ttcgtgcaca cagcccagct tggagcgaac gacctacacc gaactgagat acctacagcg
     3301 tgagctatga gaaagcgcca cgcttcccga agggagaaag gcggacaggt atccggtaag
     3361 cggcagggtc ggaacaggag agcgcacgag ggagcttcca gggggaaacg cctggtatct
     3421 ttatagtcct gtcgggtttc gccacctctg acttgagcgt cgatttttgt gatgctcgtc
     3481 aggggggcgg agcctatgga aaaacgccag caacgcggcc tttttacggt tcctggcctt
     3541 ttgctggcct tttgctcaca tgttctttcc tgcgttatcc cctgattctg tggataaccg
     3601 tattaccgcc tttgagtgag ctgataccgc tcgccgcagc cgaacgaccg agcgcagcga
     3661 gtcagtgagc gaggaagcgg aagagcgccc aatacgcaaa ccgcctctcc ccgcgcgttg
     3721 gccgattcat taatgcagct ggcacgacag gtttcccgac tggaaagcgg gcagtgagcg
     3781 caacgcaatt aatgtgagtt agctcactca ttaggcaccc caggctttac actttatgct
     3841 tccggctcgt atgttgtgtg gaattgtgag cggataacaa tttcacacag gaaacagcta
     3901 tgaccatgat tacgccaagc gcgcaattaa ccctcactaa agggaacaaa agctggagct
     3961 gcaagcttaa tgtagtctta tgcaatactc ttgtagtctt gcaacatggt aacgatgagt
     4021 tagcaacatg ccttacaagg agagaaaaag caccgtgcat gccgattggt ggaagtaagg
     4081 tggtacgatc gtgccttatt aggaaggcaa cagacgggtc tgacatggat tggacgaacc
     4141 actgaattgc cgcattgcag agatattgta tttaagtgcc tagctcgata cataaacggg
     4201 tctctctggt tagaccagat ctgagcctgg gagctctctg gctaactagg gaacccactg
     4261 cttaagcctc aataaagctt gccttgagtg cttcaagtag tgtgtgcccg tctgttgtgt
     4321 gactctggta actagagatc cctcagaccc ttttagtcag tgtggaaaat ctctagcagt
     4381 ggcgcccgaa cagggacttg aaagcgaaag ggaaaccaga ggagctctct cgacgcagga
     4441 ctcggcttgc tgaagcgcgc acggcaagag gcgaggggcg gcgactggtg agtacgccaa
     4501 aaattttgac tagcggaggc tagaaggaga gagatgggtg cgagagcgtc agtattaagc
     4561 gggggagaat tagatcgcga tgggaaaaaa ttcggttaag gccaggggga aagaaaaaat
     4621 ataaattaaa acatatagta tgggcaagca gggagctaga acgattcgca gttaatcctg
     4681 gcctgttaga aacatcagaa ggctgtagac aaatactggg acagctacaa ccatcccttc
     4741 agacaggatc agaagaactt agatcattat ataatacagt agcaaccctc tattgtgtgc
     4801 atcaaaggat agagataaaa gacaccaagg aagctttaga caagatagag gaagagcaaa
     4861 acaaaagtaa gaccaccgca cagcaagcgg ccgctgatct tcagacctgg aggaggagat
     4921 atgagggaca attggagaag tgaattatat aaatataaag tagtaaaaat tgaaccatta
     4981 ggagtagcac ccaccaaggc aaagagaaga gtggtgcaga gagaaaaaag agcagtggga
     5041 ataggagctt tgttccttgg gttcttggga gcagcaggaa gcactatggg cgcagcgtca
     5101 atgacgctga cggtacaggc cagacaatta ttgtctggta tagtgcagca gcagaacaat
     5161 ttgctgaggg ctattgaggc gcaacagcat ctgttgcaac tcacagtctg gggcatcaag
     5221 cagctccagg caagaatcct ggctgtggaa agatacctaa aggatcaaca gctcctgggg
     5281 atttggggtt gctctggaaa actcatttgc accactgctg tgccttggaa tgctagttgg
     5341 agtaataaat ctctggaaca gatttggaat cacacgacct ggatggagtg ggacagagaa
     5401 attaacaatt acacaagctt aatacactcc ttaattgaag aatcgcaaaa ccagcaagaa
     5461 aagaatgaac aagaattatt ggaattagat aaatgggcaa gtttgtggaa ttggtttaac
     5521 ataacaaatt ggctgtggta tataaaatta ttcataatga tagtaggagg cttggtaggt
     5581 ttaagaatag tttttgctgt actttctata gtgaatagag ttaggcaggg atattcacca
     5641 ttatcgtttc agacccacct cccaaccccg aggggacccg acaggcccga aggaatagaa
     5701 gaagaaggtg gagagagaga cagagacaga tccattcgat tagtgaacgg atctcgacgg
     5761 tatcgatcac gagactagcc tcgagcggcc gcaatatttg catgtcgcta tgtgttctgg
     5821 gaaatcacca taaacgtgaa atccctatca gtgatagaga cttataagtt ccctatcagt
     5881 gatagagaca ccggcctaag gttaagtcgc cctcgctcga gcgagggcga cttaacctta
     5941 ggtttttaat tctcgacctc gagacaaatg gcagtattca tccacaattt taaaagaaaa
     6001 ggggggattg gggggtacag tgcaggggaa agaatagtag acataatagc aacagacata
     6061 caaactaaag aattacaaaa acaaattaca aaaattcaaa attttcgggt ttattacagg
     6121 gacagcagag atccactttg gccgcggctc gagggggttg gggttgcgcc ttttccaagg
     6181 cagccctggg tttgcgcagg gacgcggctg ctctgggcgt ggttccggga aacgcagcgg
     6241 cgccgaccct gggtctcgca cattcttcac gtccgttcgc agcgtcaccc ggatcttcgc
     6301 cgctaccctt gtgggccccc cggcgacgct tcctgctccg cccctaagtc gggaaggttc
     6361 cttgcggttc gcggcgtgcc ggacgtgaca aacggaagcc gcacgtctca ctagtaccct
     6421 cgcagacgga cagcgccagg gagcaatggc agcgcgccga ccgcgatggg ctgtggccaa
     6481 tagcggctgc tcagcagggc gcgccgagag cagcggccgg gaaggggcgg tgcgggaggc
     6541 ggggtgtggg gcggtagtgt gggccctgtt cctgcccgcg cggtgttccg cattctgcaa
     6601 gcctccggag cgcacgtcgg cagtcggctc cctcgttgac cgaatcaccg acctctctcc
     6661 ccagggggat ctgtgagttt ggggaccctt gattgttctt tctttttcgc tattgtaaaa
     6721 ttcatgttat atggaggggg caaagttttc agggtgttgt ttagaatggg aagatgtccc
     6781 ttgtatcacc atggaccctc atgataattt tgtttctttc actttctact ctgttgacaa
     6841 ccattgtctc ctcttatttt cttttcattt tctgtaactt tttcgttaaa ctttagcttg
     6901 catttgtaac gaatttttaa attcactttt gtttatttgt cagattgtaa gtactttctc
     6961 taatcacttt tttttcaagg caatcagggt atattatatt gtacttcagc acagttttag
     7021 agaacaattg ttataattaa atgataaggt agaatatttc tgcatataaa ttctggctgg
     7081 cgtggaaata ttcttattgg tagaaacaac tacatcctgg tcatcatcct gcctttctct
     7141 ttatggttac aatgatatac actgtttgag atgaggataa aatactctga gtccaaaccg
     7201 ggcccctctg ctaaccatgt tcatgccttc ttctttttcc tacagctcct gggcaacgtg
     7261 ctggttattg tgctgtctca tcattttggc aaagaattgt aatacgactc actatagggc
     7321 gaattgatat gtctagatta gataaaagta aagtgattaa cagcgcatta gagctgctta
     7381 atgaggtcgg aatcgaaggt ttaacaaccc gtaaactcgc ccagaagcta ggtgtagagc
     7441 agcctacatt gtattggcat gtaaaaaata agcgggcttt gctcgacgcc ttagccattg
     7501 agatgttaga taggcaccat actcactttt gccctttaga aggggaaagc tggcaagatt
     7561 ttttacgtaa taacgctaaa agttttagat gtgctttact aagtcatcgc gatggagcaa
     7621 aagtacattt aggtacacgg cctacagaaa aacagtatga aactctcgaa aatcaattag
     7681 cctttttatg ccaacaaggt ttttcactag agaatgcatt atatgcactc agcgctgtgg
     7741 ggcattttac tttaggttgc gtattggaag atcaagagca tcaagtcgct aaagaagaaa
     7801 gggaaacacc tactactgat agtatgccgc cattattacg acaagctatc gaattatttg
     7861 atcaccaagg tgcagagcca gccttcttat tcggccttga attgatcata tgcggattag
     7921 aaaaacaact taaatgtgaa agtgggtccg cgtacagcgg ctcccgggag ttctagggat
     7981 ctgcccctct ccctcccccc cccctaacgt tactggccga agccgcttgg aataaggccg
     8041 gtgtgcgttt gtctatatgt tattttccac catattgccg tcttttggca atgtgagggc
     8101 ccggaaacct ggccctgtct tcttgacgag cattcctagg ggtctttccc ctctcgccaa
     8161 aggaatgcaa ggtctgttga atgtcgtgaa ggaagcagtt cctctggaag cttcttgaag
     8221 acaaacaacg tctgtagcga ccctttgcag gcagcggaac cccccacctg gcgacaggtg
     8281 cctctgcggc caaaagccac gtgtataaga tacacctgca aaggcggcac aaccccagtg
     8341 ccacgttgtg agttggatag ttgtggaaag agtcaaatgg ctctcctcaa gcgtattcaa
     8401 caaggggctg aaggatgccc agaaggtacc ccattgtatg ggatctgatc tggggcctcg
     8461 gtgcacatgc tttacatgtg tttagtcgag gttaaaaaaa cgtctaggcc ccccgaacca
     8521 cggggacgtg gttttccttt gaaaaacacg atgataagga tccaccggag cttaccatga
     8581 ccgagtacaa gcccacggtg cgcctcgcca cccgcgacga cgtccccagg gccgtacgca
     8641 ccctcgccgc cgcgttcgcc gactaccccg ccacgcgcca caccgtcgat ccggaccgcc
     8701 acatcgagcg ggtcaccgag ctgcaagaac tcttcctcac gcgcgtcggg ctcgacatcg
     8761 gcaaggtgtg ggtcgcggac gacggcgccg cggtggcggt ctggaccacg ccgga
//
