[The description below was written by a language model from this plasmid's Addgene catalogue record and the feature table of its GenBank file.]
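Description:
Tet-pLKO-puro-Scrambled is a lentiviral RNAi plasmid built on the Tet-pLKO-puro backbone that provides doxycycline-inducible expression of a synthetic scrambled shRNA in mammalian cells. It is propagated in E. coli through a high-copy ColE1/pUC-type origin with ampicillin selection (bla), and the backbone also carries f1 and SV40 origins. The viral portion has a third-generation, self-inactivating layout. An RSV promoter fused to a truncated HIV-1 5' LTR drives the genomic transcript, followed by the Psi packaging signal, the RRE for Rev-dependent nuclear export, a cPPT/CTS element, and a U3-deleted 3' LTR with a downstream SV40 polyadenylation signal.

The hairpin was cloned between AgeI and EcoRI sites, both destroyed in the process. It sits downstream of the H1-2O2 promoter, a variant of the human H1 RNA polymerase III promoter containing two tet operator sites. A second cassette on the same provirus uses the human PGK promoter and a rabbit beta-globin intron to express the Tn10 tetracycline repressor TetR, followed by an EMCV IRES and the puromycin N-acetyltransferase gene. Transduced cells can therefore be selected with puromycin and constitutively make the repressor. TetR occupies the operators and silences hairpin transcription until tetracycline or doxycycline releases it, making this an all-in-one inducible system.

The scrambled hairpin presumably serves as a non-targeting control alongside gene-specific shRNAs in the same backbone, although the record describes it only as a Tet-inducible scrambled shRNA. The catalogue lists a total size of 8775 bp, slightly different from the 8815 bp sequence record. The empty backbone is listed as larger (10633 bp), which implies that cloning replaced a larger fragment between the two sites.
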