Addgene plasmid #47541: Tet-pLKO-puro-Scrambled
Purpose: Tet inducible scrambled shRNA.
Depositing lab: Charles Rudin. Depositing organization: Memorial Sloan-Kettering Cancer Center. Publication: Comprehensive genomic analysis identifies SOX2 as a frequently amplified gene in small-cell lung cancer. Rudin CM, Durinck S, Stawiski EW, Poirier JT, Modrusan Z, Shames DS, Bergbower EA, Guan Y, Shin J, Guillory J, Rivers CS, Foo CK, Bhatt D, Stinson J, Gnad F, Haverty PM, Gentleman R, Chaudhuri S, Janakiraman V, Jaiswal BS, Parikh C, Yuan W, Zhang Z, Koeppen H, Wu TD, Stern HM, Yauch RL, Huffman KE, Paskulin DD, Illei PB, Varella-Garcia M, Gazdar AF, de Sauvage FJ, Bourgon R, Minna JD, Brock MV, Seshagiri S. Nat Genet. 2012 Oct;44(10):1111-6. doi: 10.1038/ng.2405. Epub 2012 Sep 2. PubMed 22941189.
Backbone
  Vector backbone: Tet-pLKO-puro
  Backbone size w/o insert (bp): 10633
  Total vector size (bp): 8775
  Vector type: Mammalian Expression, Lentiviral, RNAi
  Selectable markers: Puromycin
Growth in bacteria
  Bacterial resistance: Ampicillin, 100 μg/mL
  Growth temperature: 37°C
  Growth strain: Stbl3
  Copy number: High Copy
Gene/Insert
  Gene/Insert name: Scrambled shRNA
  gRNA/shRNA sequence: CCTAAGGTTAAGTCGCCCTCGCTCGAGCGAGGGCGACTTAACCTTAGG
  Species: Synthetic
  Promoter: H1
  Cloning method: Restriction Enzyme; 5′ cloning site AgeI (destroyed during cloning); 3′ cloning site EcoRI (destroyed during cloning)
  Sequencing primers: 5′ H1
Terms and licenses: Academic/Nonprofit Terms; Industry Terms: Not Available to Industry
How to cite: Tet-pLKO-puro-Scrambled was a gift from Charles Rudin (Addgene plasmid # 47541 ; http://n2t.net/addgene:47541 ; RRID:Addgene_47541)
