>Addgene plasmid #47541 | Tet-pLKO-puro-Scrambled | depositor partial sequence | sequence record 107815 | H1
TTCGATTAGTGAACGGATCTCGACGGTATCGATCACGAGACTAGCCTCGAGCGGCCGCAATATTTGCATG
TCGCTATGTGTTCTGGGAAATCACCATAAACGTGAAATCCCTATCAGTGATAGAGACTTATAAGTTCCCT
ATCAGTGATAGAGACACCGGCCTAAGGTTAAGTCGCCCTCGCTCGAGCGAGGGCGACTTAACCTTAGGTT
TTTAATTCTCGACCT
