>Addgene plasmid #47541 | Tet-pLKO-puro-Scrambled | addgene partial sequence | sequence record 110734 | IRES-F 5'-TGGCTCTCCTCAAGCGTATT-3'
GCCCAGAAGGTACCCCATTGTATGGGATCTGATCTGGGGCCTCGGTGCACATGCTTTACATGTGTTTAGT
CGAGGTTAAAAAAACGTCTAGGCCCCCCGAACCACGGGGACGTGGTTTTCCTTTGAAAAACACGATGATA
AGGATCCACCGGAGCTTACCATGACCGAGTACAAGCCCACGGTGCGCCTCGCCACCCGCGACGACGTCCC
CAGGGCCGTACGCACCCTCGCCGCCGCGTTCGCCGACTACCCCGCCACGCGCCACACCGTCGATCCGGAC
CGCCACATCGAGCGGGTCACCGAGCTGCAAGAACTCTTCCTCACGCGCGTCGGGCTCGACATCGGCAAGG
TGTGGGTCGCGGACGACGGCGCCGCGGTGGCGGTCTGGACCACGCCGGAGAGCGTCGAAGCGGGGGCGGT
GTTCGCCGAGATCGGCCCGCGCATGGCCGAGTTGAGCGGTTCCCGGCTGGCCGCGCAGCAACAGATGGAA
GGCCTCCTGGCGCCGCACCGGCCCAAGGAGCCCGCGTGGTTCCTGGCCACCGTCGGCGTCTCGCCCGACC
ACCAGGGCAAGGGTCTGGGCAGCGCCGTCGTGCTCCCCGGAGTGGAGGCGGCCGAGCGCGCCGGGGTGCC
CGCCTTCCTGGAGACCTCCGCGCCCCGCAACCTCCCCTTCTACGAGCGGCTCGGCTTCACCGTCACCGCC
GACGTCGAGGTGCCCGAAGGACCGCGCACCTGGTGCATGACCCGCAAGCCCGGTGCCTGACGCCCGCCCC
ACGACCCGCAGCGCCCGACCGAAAGGAGCGCACGACCCCATGCATCGGTACCTTTAAGACCAATGACTTA
CAAGGCAGCTGTAGATCTTAGCCACTTTTTAA
