>Addgene plasmid #47541 | Tet-pLKO-puro-Scrambled | addgene partial sequence | sequence record 110738 | O.PGK1b-R 5'-GAACGGACGTGAAGAATGTG-3'
GGCGCCGCTGCGTTTCCCGGAACCACGCCCAGAGCAGCCGCGTCCCTGCGCAAACCCAGGGCTGCCTTGG
AAAAGGCGCAACCCCAACCCCCTCGAGCCGCGGCCAAAGTGGATCTCTGCTGTCCCTGTAATAAACCCGA
AAATTTTGAATTTTTGTAATTTGTTTTTGTAATTCTTTAGTTTGTATGTCTGTTGCTATTATGTCTACTA
TTCTTTCCCCTGCACTGTACCCCCCAATCCCCCCTTTTCTTTTAAAATTGTGGATGAATACTGCCATTTG
TCTCGAGGTCGAGAATTAAAAACCTAAGGTTAAGTCGCCCTCGCTCGAGCGAGGGCGACTTAACCTTAGG
CCGGTGTCTCTATCACTGATAGGGAACTTATAAGTCTCTATCACTGATAGGGATTTCACGTTTATGGTGA
TTTCCCAGAACACATAGCGACATGCAAATATTGCGGCCGCTCGAGGCTAGTCTCGTGATCGATACCGTCG
AGATCCGTTCACTAATCGAATGGATCTGTCTCTGTCTCTCTCTCCACCTTCTTCTTCTATTCCTTCGGGC
CTGTCGGGTCCCCTCGGGGTTGGGAGGTGGGTCTGAAACGATAATGGTGAATATCCCTGCCTAACTCTAT
TCACTATAGAAAGTACAGCAAAAACTATTCTTAAACCTACCAAGCCTCCTACTATCATTATGAATAATTT
TATATACCACAGCCAATTTGTTATGTTAAACCAATTCCACAAACTTGCCCATTTATCTAA
