>Addgene plasmid #47541 | Tet-pLKO-puro-Scrambled | addgene partial sequence | sequence record 110741 | pCAG-F 5'-GCAACGTGCTGGTTATTGTG-3'
AAGAATTGTAATACGACTCACTATAGGGCGAATTGATATGTCTAGATTAGATAAAAGTAAAGTGATTAAC
AGCGCATTAGAGCTGCTTAATGAGGTCGGAATCGAAGGTTTAACAACCCGTAAACTCGCCCAGAAGCTAG
GTGTAGAGCAGCCTACATTGTATTGGCATGTAAAAAATAAGCGGGCTTTGCTCGACGCCTTAGCCATTGA
GATGTTAGATAGGCACCATACTCACTTTTGCCCTTTAGAAGGGGAAAGCTGGCAAGATTTTTTACGTAAT
AACGCTAAAAGTTTTAGATGTGCTTTACTAAGTCATCGCGATGGAGCAAAAGTACATTTAGGTACACGGC
CTACAGAAAAACAGTATGAAACTCTCGAAAATCAATTAGCCTTTTTATGCCAACAAGGTTTTTCACTAGA
GAATGCATTATATGCACTCAGCGCTGTGGGGCATTTTACTTTAGGTTGCGTATTGGAAGATCAAGAGCAT
CAAGTCGCTAAAGAAGAAAGGGAAACACCTACTACTGATAGTATGCCGCCATTATTACGACAAGCTATCG
AATTATTTGATCACCAAGGTGCAGAGCCAGCCTTCTTATTCGGCCTTGAATTGATCATATGCGGATTAGA
AAAACAACTTAAATGTGAAAGTGGGTCCGCGTACAGCGGCTCCCGGGAGTTCTAGGGATCTGCCCCTCTC
CCTCCCCCCCCCCTAACGTTACTGGCCGAAGCCGCTTGGAATAAGGCCGGTGTGCGTTTGTCTATATGTT
ATTTTCCACCATATTGCCGTCTTTTGGCAATGTGAGGGCCCGGAAACCTGGCCCTGTCTTCTTGACGAGC
ATTCCTAGGGGTCTTTCCCCTCTCGCCAAAGGAATGCAAGGTCTGTTGAATGTCGTGAAGGAAGCAGTTC
CTCTGGAAGCTTCTTGAAGACAAACAACGTCTGTAGCGACCC
